>Addgene plasmid #110174 | pET29b-PD-G817A | depositor full sequence | sequence record 207303 | pET29b-PD-G817A sequence 7830 bps
TGGCGAATGGG
[124 nt withheld, positions 12-135]
C
[91 nt withheld, positions 137-227]
A
[49 nt withheld, positions 229-277]
CCTTTGACGTTGGAGTCCACGTTCTTT
[37 nt withheld, positions 305-341]
ACCCTATCTCGGTCTATTCTTTTGATTTATAAGGGATTTTGCCGATTTCGGCCTATTGGTTAAAAAATGA
GCTGATTTAACAAAAATTTAACGCGAATTTTAACAAAATATTAACGTTTACAATTTCAGGTGGCACTTTT
CGGGGAAATGTGCGCGGAACCCCTATTTGTTTATTTTTCTAAATACATTCAAATATGTATCCGCTCATGA
ATTAATTCTTAGAAAAACTCATCGAGCATCAAATGAAACTGCAATTTATTCATATCAGGATTATCAATAC
CATATTTTTGAAAAAGCCGTTTCTGTAATGAAGGAGAAAACTCACCGAGGCAGTTCCATAGGATGGCAAG
ATCCTGGTATCGGTCTGCGATTCCGACTCGTCCAACATCAATACAACCTATTAATTTCCCCTCGTCAAAA
ATAAGGTTATCAAGTGAGAAATCACCATGAGTGACGACTGAATCCGGTGAGAATGGCAAAAGTTTATGCA
TTTCTTTCCAGACTTGTTCAACAGGCCAGCCATTACGCTCGTCATCAAAATCACTCGCATCAACCAAACC
GTTATTCATTCGTGATTGCGCCTGAGCGAGACGAAATACGCGATCGCTGTTAAAAGGACAATTACAAACA
GGAATCGAATGCAACCGGCGCAGGAACACTGCCAGCGCATCAACAATATTTTCACCTGAATCAGGATATT
CTTCTAATACCTGGAATGCTGTTTTCCCGGGGATCGCAGTGGTGAGTAACCATGCATCATCAGGAGTACG
GATAAAATGCTTGATGGTCGGAAGAGGCATAAATTCCGTCAGCCAGTTTAGTCTGACCATCTCATCTGTA
ACATCATTGGCAACGCTACCTTTGCCATGTTTCAGAAACAACTCTGGCGCATCGGGCTTCCCATACAATC
GATAGATTGTCGCACCTGATTGCCCGACATTATCGCGAGCCCATTTATACCCATATAAATCAGCATCCAT
GTTGGAATTTAATCGCGGCCTAGAGCAAGACGTTTCCCGTTGAATATGGCTCATAACACCCCTTGTATTA
CTGTTTATGTAAGCAGACAGTTTTATTGTTCATGACCAAAATCCCTTAACGTGAGTTTTCGTTCCACTGA
GCGTCAGACCCCGTAGAAAAGATCAAAGGATCTTCTTGAGATCCTTTTTTTCTGCGCGTAATCTGCTGCT
TGCAAACAAAAAAACCACCGCTACCAGCGGTGGTTTGTTTGCCGGATCAAGAGCTACCAACTCTTTTTCC
GAAGGTAACTGGCTTCAGCAGAGCGCAGATACCAAATACTGTCCTTCTAGTGTAGCCGTAGTTAGGCCAC
CACTTCAAGAACTCTGTAGCACCGCCTACATACCTCGCTCTGCTAATCCTGTTACCAGTGGCTGCTGCCA
GTGGCGATAAGTCGTGTCTTACCGGGTTGGACTCAAGACGATAGTTACCGGATAAGGCGCAGCGGTCGGG
CTGAACGGGGGGTTCGTGCACACAGCCCAGCTTGGAGCGAACGACCTACACCGAACTGAGATACCTACAG
CGTGAGCTATGAGAAAGCGCCACGCTTCCCGAAGGGAGAAAGGCGGACAGGTATCCGGTAAGCGGCAGGG
TCGGAACAGGAGAGCGCACGAGGGAGCTTCCAGGGGGAAACGCCTGGTATCTTTATAGTCCTGTCGGGTT
TCGCCACCTCTGACTTGAGCGTCGATTTTTGTGATGCTCGTCAGGGGGGCGGAGCCTATGGAAAAACGCC
AGCAACGCGGCCTTTTTACGGTTCCTGGCCTTTTGCTGGCCTTTTGCTCACATGTTCTTTCCTGCGTTAT
CCCCTGATTCTGTGGATAACCGTATTACCGCCTTTGAGTGAGCTGATACCGCTCGCCGCAGCCGAACGAC
CGAGCGCAGCGAGTCAGTGAGCGAGGAAGCGGAAGAGCGCCTGATGCGGTATTTTCTCCTTACGCATCTG
TGCGGTATTTCACACCGCATATATGGTGCACTCTCAGTACAATCTGCTCTGATGCCGCATAGTTAAGCCA
GTATACACTCCGCTATCGCTACGTGACTGGGTCATGGCTGCGCCCCGACACCCGCCAACACCCGCTGACG
CGCCCTGACGGGCTTGTCTGCTCCCGGCATCCGCTTACAGACAAGCTGTGACCGTCTCCGGGAGCTGCAT
GTGTCAGAGGTTTTCACCGTCATCACCGAAACGCGCGAGGCAGCTGCGGTAAAGCTCATCAGCGTGGTCG
TGAAGCGATTCACAGATGTCTGCCTGTTCATCCGCGTCCAGCTCGTTGAGTTTCTCCAGAAGCGTTAATG
TCTGGCTTCTGATAAAGCGGGCCATGTTAAGGGCGGTTTTTTCCTGTTTGGTCACTGATGCCTCCGTGTA
AGGGGGATTTCTGTTCATGGGGGTAATGATACCGATGAAACGAGAGAGGATGCTCACGATACGGGTTACT
GATGATGAACATGCCCGGTTACTGGAACGTTGTGAGGGTAAACAACTGGCGGTATGGATGCGGCGGGACC
AGAGAAAAATCACTCAGGGTCAATGCCAGCGCTTCGTTAATACAGATGTAGGTGTTCCACAGGGTAGCCA
GCAGCATCCTGCGATGCAGATCCGGAACATAATGGTGCAGGGCGCTGACTTCCGCGTTTCCAGACTTTAC
GAAACACGGAAACCGAAGACCATTCATGTTGTTGCTCAGGTCGCAGACGTTTTGCAGCAGCAGTCGCTTC
ACGTTCGCTCGCGTATCGGTGATTCATTCTGCTAACCAGTAAGGCAACCCCGCCAGCCTAGCCGGGTCCT
CAACGACAGGAGCACGATCATGCGCACCCGTGGGGCCGCCATGCCGGCGATAATGGCCTGCTTCTCGCCG
AAACGTTTGGTGGCGGGACCAGTGACGAAGGCTTGAGCGAGGGCGTGCAAGATTCCGAATACCGCAAGCG
ACAGGCCGATCATCGTCGCGCTCCAGCGAAAGCGGTCCTCGCCGAAAATGACCCAGAGCGCTGCCGGCAC
CTGTCCTACGAGTTGCATGATAAAGAAGACAGTCATAAGTGCGGCGACGATAGTCATGCCCCGCGCCCAC
CGGAAGGAGCTGACTGGGTTGAAGGCTCTCAAGGGCATCGGTCGAGATCCCGGTGCCTAATGAGTGAGCT
AACTTACATTAATTGCGTTGCGCTCACTGCCCGCTTTCCAGTCGGGAAACCTGTCGTGCCAGCTGCATTA
ATGAATCGGCCAACGCGCGGGGAGAGGCGGTTTGCGTATTGGGCGCCAGGGTGGTTTTTCTTTTCACCAG
TGAGACGGGCAACAGCTGATTGCCCTTCACCGCCTGGCCCTGAGAGAGTTGCAGCAAGCGGTCCACGCTG
GTTTGCCCCAGCAGGCGAAAATCCTGTTTGATGGTGGTTAACGGCGGGATATAACATGAGCTGTCTTCGG
TATCGTCGTATCCCACTACCGAGATGTCCGCACCAACGCGCAGCCCGGACTCGGTAATGGCGCGCATTGC
GCCCAGCGCCATCTGATCGTTGGCAACCAGCATCGCAGTGGGAACGATGCCCTCATTCAGCATTTGCATG
GTTTGTTGAAAACCGGACATGGCACTCCAGTCGCCTTCCCGTTCCGCTATCGGCTGAATTTGATTGCGAG
TGAGATATTTATGCCAGCCAGCCAGACGCAGACGCGCCGAGACAGAACTTAATGGGCCCGCTAACAGCGC
GATTTGCTGGTGACCCAATGCGACCAGATGCTCCACGCCCAGTCGCGTACCGTCTTCATGGGAGAAAATA
ATACTGTTGATGGGTGTCTGGTCAGAGACATCAAGAAATAACGCCGGAACATTAGTGCAGGCAGCTTCCA
CAGCAATGGCATCCTGGTCATCCAGCGGATAGTTAATGATCAGCCCACTGACGCGTTGCGCGAGAAGATT
GTGCACCGCCGCTTTACAGGCTTCGACGCCGCTTCGTTCTACCATCGACACCACCACGCTGGCACCCAGT
TGATCGGCGCGAGATTTAATCGCCGCGACAATTTGCGACGGCGCGTGCAGGGCCAGACTGGAGGTGGCAA
CGCCAATCAGCAACGACTGTTTGCCCGCCAGTTGTTGTGCCACGCGGTTGGGAATGTAATTCAGCTCCGC
CATCGCCGCTTCCACTTTTTCCCGCGTTTTCGCAGAAACGTGGCTGGCCTGGTTCACCACGCGGGAAACG
GTCTGATAAGAGACACCGGCATACTCTGCGACATCGTATAACGTTACTGGTTTCACATTCACCACCCTGA
ATTGACTCTCTTCCGGGCGCTATCATGCCATACCGCGAAAGGTTTTGCGCCATTCGATGGTGTCCGGGAT
CTCGACGCTCTCCCTTATGCGACTCCTGCATTAGGAAGCAGCCCAGTAGTAGGTTGAGGCCGTTGAGCAC
CGCCGCCGCAAGGAATGGTGCATGCAAGGAGATGGCGCCCAACAGTCCCCCGGCCACGGGGCCTGCCACC
ATACCCACGCCGAAACAAGCGCTCATGAGCCCGAAGTGGCGAGCCCGATCTTCCCCATCGGTGATGTCGG
CGATATAGGCGCCAGCAACCGCACCTGTGGCGCCGGTGATGCCGGCCACGATGCGTCCGGCGTAGAGGAT
CGAGATCGATCTCGATCCCGCGAAATTAATACGACTCACTATAGGGGAATTGTGAGCGGATAACAATTCC
CCTCTAGAAATAATTTTGTTTAACTTTAAGAAGGAGATATACATATGAAAGAAACCGCTGCTGCTAAATT
CGAACGCCAGCACATGGACAGCCCAGATCTGGGTACCATGGGAAATTATGATAGTACTCCAATTGCGAAG
TCGGATCGTATAAAAAGACTTGTAGATCATCTGTATGCAAAGATGCCTGAGATTGAGGCGGCAAGAGCGG
AACTGATCACAGAATCATTTAAGGCTACGGAAGGTCAGCCGGTAGTGATGCGCAAAGCACGTGCTTTTGA
ACATATTTTAAAGAATCTTCCGATCATTATCAGACCAGAAGAATTAATTGTCGGAAGTACAACGATCGCA
CCGAGAGGATGCCAGACATATCCGGAATTTTCATATGAATGGTTAGAGGCAGAATTCGAAACAGTCGAAA
CAAGAAGTGCTGATCCATTCTATATTTCAGAGGAAACAAAAAAGAGATTATTAGCTGCAGATGCTTACTG
GAAAGGAAAAACAACCAGTGAGCTGGCAACTTCCTATATGGCTCCGGAGACACTCCGTGCCATGAAACAT
AATTTCTTTACACCGGGCAACTATTTTTATAATGGTGTAGGACATGTAACAGTTCAGTATGAAACCGTAT
TGGCGATCGGTCTGAATGGTGTAAAAGAAAAAGTCAGAAAAGAGATGGAGAACTGCCATTTTGGAGATGC
GGATTATTCTACCAAGATGTGTTTCTTAGAATCCATCCTGATTTCCTGTGATGCAGTCATCACTTATGCA
AATCGTTATGCGAAAATGGCAGAAGAGATGGCAGAGAAAGAAACAGATGCAGCAAGAAGACAGGAGCTTC
TGACAATTGCAAGAGTATGTAAAAATGTACCGGAATTCCCTGCTGAAAGCTTCCAGGAGGCGTGCCAGTC
CTTCTGGTTCATCCAGCAGGTATTACAGATTGAATCCAGTGGACATTCTATTTCACCGGGACGTTTTGAC
CAGTATATGTATCCTTATTACGAGAAGGATTTAAAAGAAGGCAGTCTCACCCGTGAGTACGCACAGGAAC
TGATCGACTGTATCTGGGTAAAATTAAATGATCTGAATAAATGTCGTGATGCCGCAAGTGCAGAAGGTTT
TGCAGGATATTCCTTATTCCAGAACCTGATCGTTGGTGGACAGACAGTTCAGGGAAGAGACGCTACCAAT
GATCTTTCGTTTATGTGCATCACTGCCAGTGAGCATGTATTTTTACCAATGCCATCCTTATCGATCCGTG
TGTGGCATGGATCATCCAAGGCATTATTAATGCGTGCGGCAGAGCTGACAAGAACCGGTATCGGTTTACC
GGCTTATTATAATGACGAAGTTATCATTCCTGCATTGGTTCATCGTGGAGCAACCATGGACGAGGCAAGG
AATTACAACATCATCGGATGTGTAGAACCGCAGGTTCCGGGTAAAACAGACGGATGGCACGATGCAGCGT
TCTTCAATATGTGCCGCCCATTGGAGATGGTATTTTCCAATGGTTATGACAATGGAGAGATCGCAAGTAT
CCAGACCGGTAATGTGGAGAGCTTCCAGTCATTTGATGAATTTATGGAAGCATACAGAAAACAGATGTTA
TATAACATCGAATTGATGGTAAATGCAGATAATGCAATTGATTATGCTCATGCAAAGCTTGCACCATTAC
CATTTGAGTCATGTCTGGTAGATGACTGCATCAAGCGGGGAATGAGTGCACAGGAAGGCGGAGCAATTTA
TAACTTTACCGGTCCGCAGGGCTTTGGTATCGCAAATGTCGCAGACTCTTTATATACGATCAAGAAGCTG
GTATTTGAAGAAAAACGCATTACCATGGGCGAGTTAAAGAAAGCTCTTGAGATGAATTACGGTAAAGGGC
TGGATGCCACAACTGCCGGAGATATTGCAATGCAGGTTGCAAAAGGATTAAAAGATGCAGGTCAGGAAGT
GGGACCTGATGTGATAGCGAATACGATCAGACAGGTATTAGAGATGGAATTACCGGAAGATGTCAGGAAG
CGTTATGAAGAGATCCATGAAATGATCCTTGAACTTCCGAAATACGGAAATGATATTGATGAAGTAGATG
AGCTTGCCCGCGAGGCAGCATATTTCTACACAAGACCATTAGAGACATTCAAAAATCCAAGAGGTGGAAT
GTATCAGGCAGGTCTCTATCCGGTATCAGCCAATGTTCCATTAGGAGCTCAGACCGGTGCTACTCCGGAC
GGAAGATTAGCACATACTCCGGTGGCAGATGGAGTCGGACCGACATCAGGATTCGATATCAGTGGACCGA
CAGCATCCTGTAACTCAGTTGCAAAATTAGATCATGCGATCGCAAGTAACGGAACACTCTTTAATATGAA
AATGCATCCAACAGCTATGGCTGGAGAGAAGGGGCTGGAGAGCTTTATTTCTCTGATTCGTGGTTACTTT
GATCAGCAGGGTATGCACATGCAGTTTAATGTCGTAGACCGTGCAACTCTTTTGGACGCACAGGCTCATC
CAGAAAAATACAGTGGGCTGATCGTACGTGTAGCCGCATATTCTGCTTTGTTTACTACGTTATCGAAATC
CTTACAGGATGATATCATTAAGAGAACAGAACAGGCTGATAATCGACTCGAGCACCACCACCACCACCAC
TGAGATCCGGCTGCTAACAAAGCCCGAAAGGAAGCTGAGTTGGCTGCTGCCACCGCTGAGCAATAACTAG
CATAACCCCTTGGGGCCTCTAAACGGGTCTTGAGGGGTTTTTTGCTGAAAGGAGGAACTATATCCGGAT
Features (pLannotate 1.2.2; 19 found; start..end, strand, type, name):
     12..467     +  rep_origin     f1 ori (sequence partly withheld): f1 bacteriophage origin of replication; arrow indicates direction of (+) strand synthesis
    494..551     +  promoter       AmpR promoter (fragment): bla
    560..1375    -  CDS            KanR: aminoglycoside phosphotransferase; aph(3')-Ia; confers resistance to kanamycin in bacteria or G418 (Geneticin®) in eukaryotes
   1497..2085    +  rep_origin     ori: high-copy-number ColE1/pMB1/pBR322/pUC origin of replication
   2271..2413    -  misc_feature   bom: basis of mobility region from pBR322
   2515..2706    -  CDS            rop: Rop protein, which maintains plasmids at low copy number; rop
   2723..3103    +  CDS            YPB1_ECOLX: Protein predicted: Swiss-Prot protein existence level 4. From Escherichia coli.
   3175..3466    -  CDS            TcR (fragment): tetracycline efflux protein; tet; confers resistance to tetracycline
   3481..3502    -  protein_bind   CAP binding site: CAP binding activates transcription in the presence of cAMP. E. coli catabolite activator protein
   3515..4597    -  CDS            lacI: lac repressor; lacI; The lac repressor binds to the lac operator to inhibit transcription in E. coli. This inhibition can be relieved by adding lactose or isopropyl-β-D-thiogalactopyranoside (IPTG).
   4598..4675    -  promoter       lacI promoter: lacI
   4683..4962    -  CDS            TcR (fragment): tetracycline efflux protein; tet; confers resistance to tetracycline
   4988..5006    +  promoter       T7 promoter: promoter for bacteriophage T7 RNA polymerase
   5007..5031    +  protein_bind   lac operator: The lac repressor binds to the lac operator to inhibit transcription in E. coli. This inhibition can be relieved by adding lactose or isopropyl-β-D-thiogalactopyranoside (IPTG). lac repressor encoded by lacI
   5046..5068    +  RBS            RBS: efficient ribosome binding site from bacteriophage T7 gene 10 (Olins and Rangwala, 1989)
   5079..5123    +  CDS            S-Tag: affinity and epitope tag derived from pancreatic ribonuclease A
   7674..7691    +  CDS            9xHis (fragment): 9xHis affinity tag
   7701..7750    +  CDS            SET1 (fragment): solubility-enhancement tag derived from T7 phage gene 10B
   7758..7805    +  terminator     T7 terminator: transcription terminator for bacteriophage T7 RNA polymerase
