>Addgene plasmid #110174 | pET29b-PD-G817A | addgene full sequence | sequence record 211147 | Addgene NGS Result
TGGCGAATGGG
[124 nt withheld, positions 12-135]
C
[91 nt withheld, positions 137-227]
A
[49 nt withheld, positions 229-277]
CCTTTGACGTTGGAGTCCACGTTCTTT
[37 nt withheld, positions 305-341]
ACCCTATCTCGGTCTATTCTTTTGATTTATAAGGGATTTTGCCGATTTCGGCCTATTGGTTAAAAAATGA
GCTGATTTAACAAAAATTTAACGCGAATTTTAACAAAATATTAACGCTTACAATTTAGGTGGCACTTTTC
GGGGAAATGTGCGCGGAACCCCTATTTGTTTATTTTTCTAAATACATTCAAATATGTATCCGCTCATGAA
TTAATTCTTAGAAAAACTCATCGAGCATCAAATGAAACTGCAATTTATTCATATCAGGATTATCAATACC
ATATTTTTGAAAAAGCCGTTTCTGTAATGAAGGAGAAAACTCACCGAGGCAGTTCCATAGGATGGCAAGA
TCCTGGTATCGGTCTGCGATTCCGACTCGTCCAACATCAATACAACCTATTAATTTCCCCTCGTCAAAAA
TAAGGTTATCAAGTGAGAAATCACCATGAGTGACGACTGAATCCGGTGAGAATGGCAAAAGTTTATGCAT
TTCTTTCCAGACTTGTTCAACAGGCCAGCCATTACGCTCGTCATCAAAATCACTCGCATCAACCAAACCG
TTATTCATTCGTGATTGCGCCTGAGCGAGACGAAATACGCGATCGCTGTTAAAAGGACAATTACAAACAG
GAATCGAATGCAACCGGCGCAGGAACACTGCCAGCGCATCAACAATATTTTCACCTGAATCAGGATATTC
TTCTAATACCTGGAATGCTGTTTTCCCGGGGATCGCAGTGGTGAGTAACCATGCATCATCAGGAGTACGG
ATAAAATGCTTGATGGTCGGAAGAGGCATAAATTCCGTCAGCCAGTTTAGTCTGACCATCTCATCTGTAA
CATCATTGGCAACGCTACCTTTGCCATGTTTCAGAAACAACTCTGGCGCATCGGGCTTCCCATACAATCG
ATAGATTGTCGCACCTGATTGCCCGACATTATCGCGAGCCCATTTATACCCATATAAATCAGCATCCATG
TTGGAATTTAATCGCGGCCTAGAGCAAGACGTTTCCCGTTGAATATGGCTCATAACACCCCTTGTATTAC
TGTTTATGTAAGCAGACAGTTTTATTGTTCATGACCAAAATCCCTTAACGTGAGTTTTCGTTCCACTGAG
CGTCAGACCCCGTAGAAAAGATCAAAGGATCTTCTTGAGATCCTTTTTTTCTGCGCGTAATCTGCTGCTT
GCAAACAAAAAAACCACCGCTACCAGCGGTGGTTTGTTTGCCGGATCAAGAGCTACCAACTCTTTTTCCG
AAGGTAACTGGCTTCAGCAGAGCGCAGATACCAAATACTGTCCTTCTAGTGTAGCCGTAGTTAGGCCACC
ACTTCAAGAACTCTGTAGCACCGCCTACATACCTCGCTCTGCTAATCCTGTTACCAGTGGCTGCTGCCAG
TGGCGATAAGTCGTGTCTTACCGGGTTGGACTCAAGACGATAGTTACCGGATAAGGCGCAGCGGTCGGGC
TGAACGGGGGGTTCGTGCACACAGCCCAGCTTGGAGCGAACGACCTACACCGAACTGAGATACCTACAGC
GTGAGCTATGAGAAAGCGCCACGCTTCCCGAAGGGAGAAAGGCGGACAGGTATCCGGTAAGCGGCAGGGT
CGGAACAGGAGAGCGCACGAGGGAGCTTCCAGGGGGAAACGCCTGGTATCTTTATAGTCCTGTCGGGTTT
CGCCACCTCTGACTTGAGCGTCGATTTTTGTGATGCTCGTCAGGGGGGCGGAGCCTATGGAAAAACGCCA
GCAACGCGGCCTTTTTACGGTTCCTGGCCTTTTGCTGGCCTTTTGCTCACATGTTCTTTCCTGCGTTATC
CCCTGATTCTGTGGATAACCGTATTACCGCCTTTGAGTGAGCTGATACCGCTCGCCGCAGCCGAACGACC
GAGCGCAGCGAGTCAGTGAGCGAGGAAGCGGAAGAGCGCCTGATGCGGTATTTTCTCCTTACGCATCTGT
GCGGTATTTCACACCGCAATGGTGCACTCTCAGTACAATCTGCTCTGATGCCGCATAGTTAAGCCAGTAT
ACACTCCGCTATCGCTACGTGACTGGGTCATGGCTGCGCCCCGACACCCGCCAACACCCGCTGACGCGCC
CTGACGGGCTTGTCTGCTCCCGGCATCCGCTTACAGACAAGCTGTGACCGTCTCCGGGAGCTGCATGTGT
CAGAGGTTTTCACCGTCATCACCGAAACGCGCGAGGCAGCTGCGGTAAAGCTCATCAGCGTGGTCGTGAA
GCGATTCACAGATGTCTGCCTGTTCATCCGCGTCCAGCTCGTTGAGTTTCTCCAGAAGCGTTAATGTCTG
GCTTCTGATAAAGCGGGCCATGTTAAGGGCGGTTTTTTCCTGTTTGGTCACTGATGCCTCCGTGTAAGGG
GGATTTCTGTTCATGGGGGTAATGATACCGATGAAACGAGAGAGGATGCTCACGATACGGGTTACTGATG
ATGAACATGCCCGGTTACTGGAACGTTGTGAGGGTAAACAACTGGCGGTATGGATGCGGCGGGACCAGAG
AAAAATCACTCAGGGTCAATGCCAGCGCTTCGTTAATACAGATGTAGGTGTTCCACAGGGTAGCCAGCAG
CATCCTGCGATGCAGATCCGGAACATAATGGTGCAGGGCGCTGACTTCCGCGTTTCCAGACTTTACGAAA
CACGGAAACCGAAGACCATTCATGTTGTTGCTCAGGTCGCAGACGTTTTGCAGCAGCAGTCGCTTCACGT
TCGCTCGCGTATCGGTGATTCATTCTGCTAACCAGTAAGGCAACCCCGCCAGCCTAGCCGGGTCCTCAAC
GACAGGAGCACGATCATGCGCACCCGTGGGGCCGCCATGCCGGCGATAATGGCCTGCTTCTCGCCGAAAC
GTTTGGTGGCGGGACCAGTGACGAAGGCTTGAGCGAGGGCGTGCAAGATTCCGAATACCGCAAGCGACAG
GCCGATCATCGTCGCGCTCCAGCGAAAGCGGTCCTCGCCGAAAATGACCCAGAGCGCTGCCGGCACCTGT
CCTACGAGTTGCATGATAAAGAAGACAGTCATAAGTGCGGCGACGATAGTCATGCCCCGCGCCCACCGGA
AGGAGCTGACTGGGTTGAAGGCTCTCAAGGGCATCGGTCGAGATCCCGGTGCCTAATGAGTGAGCTAACT
TACATTAATTGCGTTGCGCTCACTGCCCGCTTTCCAGTCGGGAAACCTGTCGTGCCAGCTGCATTAATGA
ATCGGCCAACGCGCGGGGAGAGGCGGTTTGCGTATTGGGCGCCAGGGTGGTTTTTCTTTTCACCAGTGAG
ACGGGCAACAGCTGATTGCCCTTCACCGCCTGGCCCTGAGAGAGTTGCAGCAAGCGGTCCACGCTGGTTT
GCCCCAGCAGGCGAAAATCCTGTTTGATGGTGGTTAACGGCGGGATATAACATGAGCTGTCTTCGGTATC
GTCGTATCCCACTACCGAGATGTCCGCACCAACGCGCAGCCCGGACTCGGTAATGGCGCGCATTGCGCCC
AGCGCCATCTGATCGTTGGCAACCAGCATCGCAGTGGGAACGATGCCCTCATTCAGCATTTGCATGGTTT
GTTGAAAACCGGACATGGCACTCCAGTCGCCTTCCCGTTCCGCTATCGGCTGAATTTGATTGCGAGTGAG
ATATTTATGCCAGCCAGCCAGACGCAGACGCGCCGAGACAGAACTTAATGGGCCCGCTAACAGCGCGATT
TGCTGGTGACCCAATGCGACCAGATGCTCCACGCCCAGTCGCGTACCGTCTTCATGGGAGAAAATAATAC
TGTTGATGGGTGTCTGGTCAGAGACATCAAGAAATAACGCCGGAACATTAGTGCAGGCAGCTTCCACAGC
AATGGCATCCTGGTCATCCAGCGGATAGTTAATGATCAGCCCACTGACGCGTTGCGCGAGAAGATTGTGC
ACCGCCGCTTTACAGGCTTCGACGCCGCTTCGTTCTACCATCGACACCACCACGCTGGCACCCAGTTGAT
CGGCGCGAGATTTAATCGCCGCGACAATTTGCGACGGCGCGTGCAGGGCCAGACTGGAGGTGGCAACGCC
AATCAGCAACGACTGTTTGCCCGCCAGTTGTTGTGCCACGCGGTTGGGAATGTAATTCAGCTCCGCCATC
GCCGCTTCCACTTTTTCCCGCGTTTTCGCAGAAACGTGGCTGGCCTGGTTCACCACGCGGGAAACGGTCT
GATAAGAGACACCGGCATACTCTGCGACATCGTATAACGTTACTGGTTTCACATTCACCACCCTGAATTG
ACTCTCTTCCGGGCGCTATCATGCCATACCGCGAAAGGTTTTGCGCCATTCGATGGTGTCCGGGATCTCG
ACGCTCTCCCTTATGCGACTCCTGCATTAGGAAGCAGCCCAGTAGTAGGTTGAGGCCGTTGAGCACCGCC
GCCGCAAGGAATGGTGCATGCAAGGAGATGGCGCCCAACAGTCCCCCGGCCACGGGGCCTGCCACCATAC
CCACGCCGAAACAAGCGCTCATGAGCCCGAAGTGGCGAGCCCGATCTTCCCCATCGGTGATGTCGGCGAT
ATAGGCGCCAGCAACCGCACCTGTGGCGCCGGTGATGCCGGCCACGATGCGTCCGGCGTAGAGGATCGAG
ATCGATCTCGATCCCGCGAAATTAATACGACTCACTATAGGGGAATTGTGAGCGGATAACAATTCCCCTC
TAGAAATAATTTTGTTTAACTTTAAGAAGGAGATATACATATGAAAGAAACCGCTGCTGCTAAATTCGAA
CGCCAGCACATGGACAGCCCAGATCTGGGTACCATGGGAAATTATGATAGTACTCCAATTGCGAAGTCGG
ATCGTATAAAAAGACTTGTAGATCATCTGTATGCAAAGATGCCTGAGATTGAGGCGGCAAGAGCGGAACT
GATCACAGAATCATTTAAGGCTACGGAAGGTCAGCCGGTAGTGATGCGCAAAGCACGTGCTTTTGAACAT
ATTTTAAAGAATCTTCCGATCATTATCAGACCAGAAGAATTAATTGTCGGAAGTACAACGATCGCACCGA
GAGGATGCCAGACATATCCGGAATTTTCATATGAATGGTTAGAGGCAGAATTCGAAACAGTCGAAACAAG
AAGTGCTGATCCATTCTATATTTCAGAGGAAACAAAAAAGAGATTATTAGCTGCAGATGCTTACTGGAAA
GGAAAAACAACCAGTGAGCTGGCAACTTCCTATATGGCTCCGGAGACACTCCGTGCCATGAAACATAATT
TCTTTACACCGGGCAACTATTTTTATAATGGTGTAGGACATGTAACAGTTCAGTATGAAACCGTATTGGC
GATCGGTCTGAATGGTGTAAAAGAAAAAGTCAGAAAAGAGATGGAGAACTGCCATTTTGGAGATGCGGAT
TATTCTACCAAGATGTGTTTCTTAGAATCCATCCTGATTTCCTGTGATGCAGTCATCACTTATGCAAATC
GTTATGCGAAAATGGCAGAAGAGATGGCAGAGAAAGAAACAGATGCAGCAAGAAGACAGGAGCTTCTGAC
AATTGCAAGAGTATGTAAAAATGTACCGGAATTCCCTGCTGAAAGCTTCCAGGAGGCGTGCCAGTCCTTC
TGGTTCATCCAGCAGGTATTACAGATTGAATCCAGTGGACATTCTATTTCACCGGGACGTTTTGACCAGT
ATATGTATCCTTATTACGAGAAGGATTTAAAAGAAGGCAGTCTCACCCGTGAGTACGCACAGGAACTGAT
CGACTGTATCTGGGTAAAATTAAATGATCTGAATAAATGTCGTGATGCCGCAAGTGCAGAAGGTTTTGCA
GGATATTCCTTATTCCAGAACCTGATCGTTGGTGGACAGACAGTTCAGGGAAGAGACGCTACCAATGATC
TTTCGTTTATGTGCATCACTGCCAGTGAGCATGTATTTTTACCAATGCCATCCTTATCGATCCGTGTGTG
GCATGGATCATCCAAGGCATTATTAATGCGTGCGGCAGAGCTGACAAGAACCGGTATCGGTTTACCGGCT
TATTATAATGACGAAGTTATCATTCCTGCATTGGTTCATCGTGGAGCAACCATGGACGAGGCAAGGAATT
ACAACATCATCGGATGTGTAGAACCGCAGGTTCCGGGTAAAACAGACGGATGGCACGATGCAGCGTTCTT
CAATATGTGCCGCCCATTGGAGATGGTATTTTCCAATGGTTATGACAATGGAGAGATCGCAAGTATCCAG
ACCGGTAATGTGGAGAGCTTCCAGTCATTTGATGAATTTATGGAAGCATACAGAAAACAGATGTTATATA
ACATCGAATTGATGGTAAATGCAGATAATGCAATTGATTATGCTCATGCAAAGCTTGCACCATTACCATT
TGAGTCATGTCTGGTAGATGACTGCATCAAGCGGGGAATGAGTGCACAGGAAGGCGGAGCAATTTATAAC
TTTACCGGTCCGCAGGGCTTTGGTATCGCAAATGTCGCAGACTCTTTATATACGATCAAGAAGCTGGTAT
TTGAAGAAAAACGCATTACCATGGGCGAGTTAAAGAAAGCTCTTGAGATGAATTACGGTAAAGGGCTGGA
TGCCACAACTGCCGGAGATATTGCAATGCAGGTTGCAAAAGGATTAAAAGATGCAGGTCAGGAAGTGGGA
CCTGATGTGATAGCGAATACGATCAGACAGGTATTAGAGATGGAATTACCGGAAGATGTCAGGAAGCGTT
ATGAAGAGATCCATGAAATGATCCTTGAACTTCCGAAATACGGAAATGATATTGATGAAGTAGATGAGCT
TGCCCGCGAGGCAGCATATTTCTACACAAGACCATTAGAGACATTCAAAAATCCAAGAGGTGGAATGTAT
CAGGCAGGTCTCTATCCGGTATCAGCCAATGTTCCATTAGGAGCTCAGACCGGTGCTACTCCGGACGGAA
GATTAGCACATACTCCGGTGGCAGATGGAGTCGGACCGACATCAGGATTCGATATCAGTGGACCGACAGC
ATCCTGTAACTCAGTTGCAAAATTAGATCATGCGATCGCAAGTAACGGAACACTCTTTAATATGAAAATG
CATCCAACAGCTATGGCTGGAGAGAAGGGGCTGGAGAGCTTTATTTCTCTGATTCGTGGTTACTTTGATC
AGCAGGGTATGCACATGCAGTTTAATGTCGTAGACCGTGCAACTCTTTTGGACGCACAGGCTCATCCAGA
AAAATACAGTGGGCTGATCGTACGTGTAGCCGCATATTCTGCTTTGTTTACTACGTTATCGAAATCCTTA
CAGGATGATATCATTAAGAGAACAGAACAGGCTGATAATCGACTCGAGCACCACCACCACCACCACTGAG
ATCCGGCTGCTAACAAAGCCCGAAAGGAAGCTGAGTTGGCTGCTGCCACCGCTGAGCAATAACTAGCATA
ACCCCTTGGGGCCTCTAAACGGGTCTTGAGGGGTTTTTTGCTGAAAGGAGGAACTATATCCGGAT
Features (pLannotate 1.2.2; 19 found; start..end, strand, type, name):
     12..440     +  rep_origin     f1 ori (sequence partly withheld): f1 bacteriophage origin of replication; arrow indicates direction of (+) strand synthesis
    493..550     +  promoter       AmpR promoter (fragment): bla
    559..1374    -  CDS            KanR: aminoglycoside phosphotransferase; aph(3')-Ia; confers resistance to kanamycin in bacteria or G418 (Geneticin®) in eukaryotes
   1496..2084    +  rep_origin     ori: high-copy-number ColE1/pMB1/pBR322/pUC origin of replication
   2270..2409    -  misc_feature   bom: basis of mobility region from pBR322
   2511..2702    -  CDS            rop: Rop protein, which maintains plasmids at low copy number; rop
   2719..3099    +  CDS            YPB1_ECOLX: Protein predicted: Swiss-Prot protein existence level 4. From Escherichia coli.
   3171..3462    -  CDS            TcR (fragment): tetracycline efflux protein; tet; confers resistance to tetracycline
   3477..3498    -  protein_bind   CAP binding site: CAP binding activates transcription in the presence of cAMP. E. coli catabolite activator protein
   3511..4593    -  CDS            lacI: lac repressor; lacI; The lac repressor binds to the lac operator to inhibit transcription in E. coli. This inhibition can be relieved by adding lactose or isopropyl-β-D-thiogalactopyranoside (IPTG).
   4594..4671    -  promoter       lacI promoter: lacI
   4679..4958    -  CDS            TcR (fragment): tetracycline efflux protein; tet; confers resistance to tetracycline
   4984..5002    +  promoter       T7 promoter: promoter for bacteriophage T7 RNA polymerase
   5003..5027    +  protein_bind   lac operator: The lac repressor binds to the lac operator to inhibit transcription in E. coli. This inhibition can be relieved by adding lactose or isopropyl-β-D-thiogalactopyranoside (IPTG). lac repressor encoded by lacI
   5042..5064    +  RBS            RBS: efficient ribosome binding site from bacteriophage T7 gene 10 (Olins and Rangwala, 1989)
   5075..5119    +  CDS            S-Tag: affinity and epitope tag derived from pancreatic ribonuclease A
   7670..7687    +  CDS            9xHis (fragment): 9xHis affinity tag
   7697..7746    +  CDS            SET1 (fragment): solubility-enhancement tag derived from T7 phage gene 10B
   7754..7801    +  terminator     T7 terminator: transcription terminator for bacteriophage T7 RNA polymerase
