[The description below was written by a language model from this plasmid's Addgene catalogue record and pLannotate feature annotations shown in this document.]
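Description:
pET29b-PD-G817A is a bacterial expression plasmid of about 7.8 kb, built on the pET-29b(+) backbone. It produces a point mutant of the B12-independent propanediol dehydratase (PD) from Roseburia inulinivorans strain A2-194 in E. coli BL21(DE3). It replicates from a pBR322-type ColE1 origin with the adjacent bom site and the rop gene, which keeps copy number low, as the catalogue entry states. Selection is by kanamycin through an aph(3')-Ia cassette. An f1 origin is also present, along with short tetracycline-resistance gene fragments and other pBR322-derived remnants that have no functional role here.

The roughly 2.5 kb PD coding sequence was cloned between KpnI and XhoI. The annotation software did not label it, but it occupies the gap between the two tag features in both feature tables. Upstream are a T7 promoter, a lac operator and the T7 gene 10 ribosome binding site. A T7 terminator follows the insert. The plasmid-borne lacI gene supplies repressor, so transcription stays low until IPTG induces the T7 RNA polymerase of the DE3 host and relieves repression at the operator. The protein carries a backbone-encoded N-terminal S-tag and a C-terminal His6 tag (annotated as a partial 9xHis match) for detection and affinity purification.

The G817A substitution is the only recorded change. The associated publication concerns glycyl radical enzymes, so replacing a glycine would fit a variant unable to form the catalytic radical, useful as an inactive control, but the record does not state this rationale. The depositor and repository sequences differ by only four nucleotides in length and give the same feature annotations.
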