Addgene plasmid #110174: pET29b-PD-G817A
Purpose: Expresses propanediol dehydratase mutant G817A in E. coli BL21(DE3)
Depositing lab: Emily Balskus. Depositing organization: Harvard University. Publication: A prominent glycyl radical enzyme in human gut microbiomes metabolizes trans-4-hydroxy-l-proline. Levin BJ, Huang YY, Peck SC, Wei Y, Martinez-Del Campo A, Marks JA, Franzosa EA, Huttenhower C, Balskus EP. Science. 2017 Feb 10;355(6325). pii: 355/6325/eaai8386. doi: 10.1126/science.aai8386. PubMed 28183913.
Backbone
  Vector backbone: pET-29 b (+)
  Backbone manufacturer: EMD Biosciences
  Backbone size w/o insert (bp): 5299
  Total vector size (bp): 7830
  Vector type: Bacterial Expression
Growth in bacteria
  Bacterial resistance: Kanamycin, 50 μg/mL
  Growth temperature: 37°C
  Growth strain: DH5alpha
  Copy number: Low Copy
Gene/Insert
  Gene/Insert name: Propanediol Dehydratase (alt names: PD; B12-Independent Propanediol Dehydratase)
  Species: Roseburia inulinivorans strain A2-194
  Insert size (bp): 2530
  Mutation: G817A mutant
  GenBank ID: WP_007885173.1
  Promoter: T7
  Tag / fusion protein: S-tag (N terminal on backbone); His6 (C terminal on backbone)
  Cloning method: Restriction Enzyme; 5′ cloning site KpnI (unknown if destroyed); 3′ cloning site XhoI (unknown if destroyed)
  Sequencing primers: 5′ TAATACGACTCACTATAGGG; 3′ GCTAGTTATTGCTCAGCGG
Terms and licenses: Academic/Nonprofit Terms; Industry Terms: Not Available to Industry
How to cite: pET29b-PD-G817A was a gift from Emily Balskus (Addgene plasmid # 110174 ; http://n2t.net/addgene:110174 ; RRID:Addgene_110174)
